Addgene plasmid #168073: mAvicFP1-T2A-mCherry pdrf1-GW
Purpose: Produces equimolar expression of mAvicFP1 and mCherry for use in yeast
Depositing lab: Bas Teusink. Depositing organization: Vrije Universiteit Amsterdam.
Backbone
  Vector backbone: pDRF1-GW
  Vector type: Yeast Expression
  Selectable markers: URA3
Growth in bacteria
  Bacterial resistance: Ampicillin, 100 μg/mL
  Growth temperature: 37°C
  Growth strain: DH5alpha
  Copy number: High Copy
Gene/Insert
  Gene/Insert name: mAvicFP1-T2A-mCherry
  Species: Synthetic
  Cloning method: Restriction Enzyme; 5′ cloning site Unknown (unknown if destroyed); 3′ cloning site Unknown (unknown if destroyed)
Terms and licenses: Academic/Nonprofit Terms; Industry Terms: Not Available to Industry
How to cite: mAvicFP1-T2A-mCherry pdrf1-GW was a gift from Bas Teusink (Addgene plasmid # 168073 ; http://n2t.net/addgene:168073 ; RRID:Addgene_168073)
