[The description below was written by a language model from this plasmid's Addgene catalogue record and pLannotate feature annotations shown in this document.]
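Description:
mAvicFP1-T2A-mCherry pdrf1-GW is an 8,456-nt yeast expression plasmid built on the pDRF1-GW backbone, an E. coli–Saccharomyces cerevisiae shuttle vector. In bacteria it is maintained at high copy through a ColE1/pUC-type origin and selected with ampicillin via the β-lactamase gene. In yeast it replicates episomally from the 2μ origin and is selected by uracil prototrophy through the URA3 marker, which can also be counterselected with 5-FOA. An f1 origin and leftover lac and pBluescript-derived fragments are backbone remnants with no evident role in the payload.

The insert is a synthetic bicistronic reading frame on the minus strand. The green fluorescent protein mAvicFP1 (derived from Aequorea victoria) lies upstream of the red fluorescent protein mCherry. The T2A peptide named in the construct title is not annotated as its own feature, but it presumably occupies the short gap between the two coding sequences. A 2A sequence causes ribosomal skipping during translation, so one transcript produces two separate proteins in roughly equal amounts, matching the stated purpose of equimolar expression. The cassette is flanked by attB1 and attB2 Gateway sites, although the catalogue lists restriction enzyme cloning with unknown sites. It is followed by the S. cerevisiae ADH1 terminator.

The record does not name the promoter driving the insert. The region upstream of attB1 carries only fragmentary yeast genomic annotations (YG007, BRP1). With mCherry as an internal reference produced alongside mAvicFP1, the construct would suit characterising the green protein's brightness or behaviour in living yeast, though the record does not state a use beyond co-expression.
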