Features (pLannotate 1.2.2; 26 found; start..end, strand, type, name):
    184..772     -  rep_origin     ori: high-copy-number ColE1/pMB1/pBR322/pUC origin of replication
    943..1803    -  CDS            AmpR: β-lactamase; bla; confers resistance to ampicillin, carbenicillin, and related antibiotics
   1804..1908    -  promoter       AmpR promoter: bla
   2019..2234    +  promoter       URA3 promoter: S. cerevisiae URA3
   2235..3038    +  CDS            URA3: orotidine-5'-phosphate decarboxylase, required for uracil biosynthesis; S. cerevisiae URA3; yeast auxotrophic marker, counterselectable with 5-fluoroorotic acid (5-FOA)
   3128..3144    +  promoter       tet promoter (fragment): E. coli promoter for tetracycline efflux protein gene
   3149..4495    +  rep_origin     2μ ori: yeast 2μ plasmid origin of replication
   4649..4732    -  CDS            RAF1 (fragment): RAF_YEAST - Experimental evidence at transcript level: Swiss-Prot protein existence level 2. Antagonizes transcriptional repression of recombinase FLP by REP1-REP2. May play a role in plasmid partitioning. From Saccharomyces cerevisiae (strain ATCC 204508 / S288c) (Baker's yeast).
   4737..4788    +  misc_feature   bom (fragment): basis of mobility region from pBR322
   4794..4951    -  CDS            lacZα (fragment): LacZα fragment of β-galactosidase; lacZ fragment
   4959..5146    -  terminator     ADH1 terminator: S. cerevisiae ADH1; transcription terminator for the S. cerevisiae alcohol dehydrogenase 1 (ADH1) gene
   5150..5293    -  CDS            ADH1 (fragment): ADH1_YEAST - Also known as ADC1. Experimental evidence at protein level: Swiss-Prot protein existence level 1. This isozyme preferentially catalyzes the conversion of primary unbranched alcohols to their corresponding aldehydes. Also shows activity toward secondary alcohols. From Saccharomyces cerevisiae (strain ATCC 204508 / S288c) (Baker's yeast).
   5294..5312    +  promoter       T7 promoter: promoter for bacteriophage T7 RNA polymerase
   5321..5347    -  misc_feature   MCS (fragment): pBluescript multiple cloning site
   5375..5399    +  protein_bind   attB2: mutant version of attB; recombination site for the Gateway® BP reaction BP Clonase™
   5412..6119    -  CDS            mCherry: mCherry is a basic (constitutively fluorescent) red fluorescent protein published in 2004, derived from Discosoma sp.. It is reported to be a very rapidly-maturing monomer with low acid sensitivity.
   6201..6914    -  CDS            mAvicFP1: mAvicFP1 is a basic (constitutively fluorescent) green fluorescent protein published in 2019, derived from Aequorea victoria. It has low acid sensitivity.
   6921..6945    -  protein_bind   attB1: mutant version of attB; recombination site for the Gateway® BP reaction BP Clonase™
   7182..7265    -  CDS            YG007_YEAST: Protein predicted: Swiss-Prot protein existence level 4. From Saccharomyces cerevisiae (strain ATCC 204508 / S288c) (Baker's yeast).
   7370..7386    +  promoter       ARG4 promoter (fragment): S. cerevisiae ARG4
   7488..7742    +  CDS            BRP1 (fragment): BRP1_YEAST - Protein predicted: Swiss-Prot protein existence level 4. From Saccharomyces cerevisiae (strain ATCC 204508 / S288c) (Baker's yeast).
   7753..8181    +  rep_origin     f1 ori (sequence partly withheld): f1 bacteriophage origin of replication; arrow indicates direction of (+) strand synthesis
   8262..8278    -  protein_bind   lac operator: The lac repressor binds to the lac operator to inhibit transcription in E. coli. This inhibition can be relieved by adding lactose or isopropyl-β-D-thiogalactopyranoside (IPTG). lac repressor encoded by lacI
   8286..8316    -  promoter       lac promoter: promoter for the E. coli lac operon
   8331..8352    -  protein_bind   CAP binding site: CAP binding activates transcription in the presence of cAMP. E. coli catabolite activator protein
   8365..1       -  CDS            lacI (fragment) (across the origin): lac repressor; lacI; The lac repressor binds to the lac operator to inhibit transcription in E. coli. This inhibition can be relieved by adding lactose or isopropyl-β-D-thiogalactopyranoside (IPTG).
>Addgene plasmid #168073 | mAvicFP1-T2A-mCherry pdrf1-GW | addgene full sequence | sequence record 331864 | Addgene NGS Result
CTCTTCCGCTTCCTCGCTCACTGACTCGCTGCGCTCGGTCGTTCGGCTGCGGCGAGCGGTATCAGCTCAC
TCAAAGGCGGTAATACGGTTATCCACAGAATCAGGGGATAACGCAGGAAAGAACATGTGAGCAAAAGGCC
AGCAAAAGGCCAGGAACCGTAAAAAGGCCGCGTTGCTGGCGTTTTTCCATAGGCTCCGCCCCCCTGACGA
GCATCACAAAAATCGACGCTCAAGTCAGAGGTGGCGAAACCCGACAGGACTATAAAGATACCAGGCGTTT
CCCCCTGGAAGCTCCCTCGTGCGCTCTCCTGTTCCGACCCTGCCGCTTACCGGATACCTGTCCGCCTTTC
TCCCTTCGGGAAGCGTGGCGCTTTCTCATAGCTCACGCTGTAGGTATCTCAGTTCGGTGTAGGTCGTTCG
CTCCAAGCTGGGCTGTGTGCACGAACCCCCCGTTCAGCCCGACCGCTGCGCCTTATCCGGTAACTATCGT
CTTGAGTCCAACCCGGTAAGACACGACTTATCGCCACTGGCAGCAGCCACTGGTAACAGGATTAGCAGAG
CGAGGTATGTAGGCGGTGCTACAGAGTTCTTGAAGTGGTGGCCTAACTACGGCTACACTAGAAGAACAGT
ATTTGGTATCTGCGCTCTGCTGAAGCCAGTTACCTTCGGAAAAAGAGTTGGTAGCTCTTGATCCGGCAAA
CAAACCACCGCTGGTAGCGGTGGTTTTTTTGTTTGCAAGCAGCAGATTACGCGCAGAAAAAAAGGATCTC
AAGAAGATCCTTTGATCTTTTCTACGGGGTCTGACGCTCAGTGGAACGAAAACTCACGTTAAGGGATTTT
GGTCATGAGATTATCAAAAAGGATCTTCACCTAGATCCTTTTAAATTAAAAATGAAGTTTTAAATCAATC
TAAAGTATATATGAGTAAACTTGGTCTGACAGTTACCAATGCTTAATCAGTGAGGCACCTATCTCAGCGA
TCTGTCTATTTCGTTCATCCATAGTTGCCTGACTCCCCGTCGTGTAGATAACTACGATACGGGAGGGCTT
ACCATCTGGCCCCAGTGCTGCAATGATACCGCGAGACCCACGCTCACCGGCTCCAGATTTATCAGCAATA
AACCAGCCAGCCGGAAGGGCCGAGCGCAGAAGTGGTCCTGCAACTTTATCCGCCTCCATCCAGTCTATTA
ATTGTTGCCGGGAAGCTAGAGTAAGTAGTTCGCCAGTTAATAGTTTGCGCAACGTTGTTGCCATTGCTAC
AGGCATCGTGGTGTCACGCTCGTCGTTTGGTATGGCTTCATTCAGCTCCGGTTCCCAACGATCAAGGCGA
GTTACATGATCCCCCATGTTGTGCAAAAAAGCGGTTAGCTCCTTCGGTCCTCCGATCGTTGTCAGAAGTA
AGTTGGCCGCAGTGTTATCACTCATGGTTATGGCAGCACTGCATAATTCTCTTACTGTCATGCCATCCGT
AAGATGCTTTTCTGTGACTGGTGAGTACTCAACCAAGTCATTCTGAGAATAGTGTATGCGGCGACCGAGT
TGCTCTTGCCCGGCGTCAATACGGGATAATACCGCGCCACATAGCAGAACTTTAAAAGTGCTCATCATTG
GAAAACGTTCTTCGGGGCGAAAACTCTCAAGGATCTTACCGCTGTTGAGATCCAGTTCGATGTAACCCAC
TCGTGCACCCAACTGATCTTCAGCATCTTTTACTTTCACCAGCGTTTCTGGGTGAGCAAAAACAGGAAGG
CAAAATGCCGCAAAAAAGGGAATAAGGGCGACACGGAAATGTTGAATACTCATACTCTTCCTTTTTCAAT
ATTATTGAAGCATTTATCAGGGTTATTGTCTCATGAGCGGATACATATTTGAATGTATTTAGAAAAATAA
ACAAATAGGGGTTCCGCGCACATTTCCCCGAAAAGTGCCACCTGACGTCTAAGAAACCATTATTATCATG
ACATTAACCTATAAAAATAGGCGTATCACGAGGCCCTTTCGTCTTCAAGAATTAGCTTTTCAATTCATCA
TTTTTTTTTTATTCTTTTTTTTGATTTCGGTTTCCTTGAAATTTTTTTGATTCGGTAATCTCCGAACAGA
AGGAAGAACGAAGGAAGGAGCACAGACTTAGATTGGTATATATACGCATATGTAGTGTTGAAGAAACATG
AAATTGCCCAGTATTCTTAACCCAACTGCACAGAACAAAAACATGCAGGAAACGAAGATAAATCATGTCG
AAAGCTACATATAAGGAACGTGCTGCTACTCATCCTAGTCCTGTTGCTGCCAAGCTATTTAATATCATGC
ACGAAAAGCAAACAAACTTGTGTGCTTCATTGGATGTTCGTACCACCAAGGAATTACTGGAGTTAGTTGA
AGCATTAGGTCCCAAAATTTGTTTACTAAAAACACATGTGGATATCTTGACTGATTTTTCCATGGAGGGC
ACAGTTAAGCCGCTAAAGGCATTATCCGCCAAGTACAATTTTTTACTCTTCGAAGACAGAAAATTTGCTG
ACATTGGTAATACAGTCAAATTGCAGTACTCTGCGGGTGTATACAGAATAGCAGAATGGGCAGACATTAC
GAATGCACACGGTGTGGTGGGCCCAGGTATTGTTAGCGGTTTGAAGCAGGCGGCAGAAGAAGTAACAAAG
GAACCTAGAGGCCTTTTGATGTTAGCAGAATTGTCATGCAAGGGCTCCCTATCTACTGGAGAATATACTA
AGGGTACTGTTGACATTGCGAAGAGCGACAAAGATTTTGTTATCGGCTTTATTGCTCAAAGAGACATGGG
TGGAAGAGATGAAGGTTACGATTGGTTGATTATGACACCCGGTGTGGGTTTAGATGACAAGGGAGACGCA
TTGGGTCAACAGTATAGAACCGTGGATGATGTGGTCTCTACAGGATCTGACATTATTATTGTTGGAAGAG
GACTATTTGCAAAGGGAAGGGATGCTAAGGTAGAGGGTGAACGTTACAGAAAAGCAGGCTGGGAAGCATA
TTTGAGAAGATGCGGCCAGCAAAACTAAAAAACTGTATTATAAGTAAATGCATGTATACTAAACTCACAA
ATTAGAGCTTCAATTTAATTATATCAGTTATTACCCAATTCTCATGTTTGACAGCTTATCATCGGATCGA
TCCAATATCAAAGGAAATGATAGCATTGAAGGATGAGACTAATCCAATTGAGGAGTGGCAGCATATAGAA
CAGCTAAAGGGTAGTGCTGAAGGAAGCATACGATACCCCGCATGGAATGGGATAATATCACAGGAGGTAC
TAGACTACCTTTCATCCTACATAAATAGACGCATATAAGTACGCATTTAAGCATAAACACGCACTATGCC
GTTCTTCTCATGTATATATATATACAGGCAACACGCAGATATAGGTGCGACGTGAACAGTGAGCTGTATG
TGCGCAGCTCGCGTTGCATTTTCGGAAGCGCTCGTTTTCGGAAACGCTTTGAAGTTCCTATTCCGAAGTT
CCTATTCTCTAGCTAGAAAGTATAGGAACTTCAGAGCGCTTTTGAAAACCAAAAGCGCTCTGAAGACGCA
CTTTCAAAAAACCAAAAACGCACCGGACTGTAACGAGCTACTAAAATATTGCGAATACCGCTTCCACAAA
CATTGCTCAAAAGTATCTCTTTGCTATATATCTCTGTGCTATATCCCTATATAACCTACCCATCCACCTT
TCGCTCCTTGAACTTGCATCTAAACTCGACCTCTACATTTTTTATGTTTATCTCTAGTATTACTCTTTAG
ACAAAAAAATTGTAGTAAGAACTATTCATAGAGTGAATCGAAAACAATACGAAAATGTAAACATTTCCTA
TACGTAGTATATAGAGACAAAATAGAAGAAACCGTTCATAATTTTCTGACCAATGAAGAATCATCAACGC
TATCACTTTCTGTTCACAAAGTATGCGCAATCCACATCGGTATAGAATATAATCGGGGATGCCTTTATCT
TGAAAAAATGCACCCGCAGCTTCGCTAGTAATCAGTAAACGCGGGAAGTGGAGTCAGGCTTTTTTTATGG
AAGAGAAAATAGACACCAAAGTAGCCTTCTTCTAACCTTAACGGACCTACAGTGCAAAAAGTTATCAAGA
GACTGCATTATAGAGCGCACAAAGGAGAAAAAAAGTAATCTAAGATGCTTTGTTAGAAAAATAGCGCTCT
CGGGATGCATTTTTGTAGAACAAAAAAGAAGTATAGATTCTTTGTTGGTAAAATAGCGCTCTCGCGTTGC
ATTTCTGTTCTGTAAAAATGCAGCTCAGATTCTTTGTTTGAAAAATTAGCGCTCTCGCGTTGCATTTTTG
TTTTACAAAAATGAAGCACAGATTCTTCGTTGGTAAAATAGCGCTTTCGCGTTGCATTTCTGTTCTGTAA
AAATGCAGCTCAGATTCTTTGTTTGAAAAATTAGCGCTCTCGCGTTGCATTTTTGTTCTACAAAATGAAG
CACAGATGCTTCGTTAACAAAGATATGCTATTGAAGTGCAAGATGGAAACGCAGAAAATGAACCGGGGAT
GCGACGTGCAAGATTACCTATGCAATAGATGCAATAGTTTCTCCAGGAACCGAAATACATACATTGTCTT
CCGTAAAGCGCTAGACTATATATTATTATACAGGTTCAAATATACTATCTGTTTCAGGGAAAACTCCCAG
GTTCGGATGTTCAAAATTCAATGATGGGTAACAAGTACGATCCGATTATGCGGTGTGAAATACCGCACAG
ATGCGTAAGGAGAAAATACCGCATCAGGCGCCATTCGCCATTCAGGCTGCGCAACTGTTGGGAAGGGCGA
TCGGTGCGGGCCTCTTCGCTATTACGCCAGCTGGCGAAAGGGGGATGTGCTGCAAGGCGATTAAGTTGGG
TAACGCCAGGGTTTTCCCAGTCACGACGTTGTAAAACGACGGCCAGTGAATTGGCATGCCGGTAGAGGTG
TGGTCAATAAGAGCGACCTCATGCTATACCTGAGAAAGCAACCTGACCTACAGGAAAGAGTTACTCAAGA
ATAAGAATTTTCGTTTTAAAACCTAAGAGTCACTTTAAAATTTGTATACACTTATTTTTTTTATAACTTA
TTTAATAATAAAAATCATAAATCATAAGAAATTCGCTTATTTAGAAGTGTCAACAACGTATCTACCAACG
ATTTGACCCTTTTCCATCTTTTCGTAAATTTTTGGCAAGGTAGACAAGCCGACAACCTTGATTGGAGACT
TGACCAAACCTCTGGCGAAGAAGTCCAAAGCTGGATCCGCGCGTAATACGACTCACTATAGGGCGAATTG
GGTACCGGGCCCCCCCTCGAGGTCGACCTGCAGCGGCCATCATGAATTAACTACACCACTTTGTACAAGA
AAGCTGGGTGCGGCCGCTTTACTTGTACAGCTCGTCCATGCCGCCGGTGGAGTGGCGGCCCTCGGCGCGT
TCGTACTGTTCCACGATGGTGTAGTCCTCGTTGTGGGAGGTGATGTCCAACTTGATGTTGACGTTGTAGG
CGCCGGGCAGCTGCACGGGCTTCTTGGCCTTGTAGGTGGTCTTGACCTCAGCGTCGTAGTGGCCGCCGTC
CTTCAGCTTCAGCCTCTGCTTGATCTCGCCCTTCAGGGCGCCGTCCTCGGGGTACATCCGCTCGGAGGAG
GCCTCCCAGCCCATGGTCTTCTTCTGCATTACGGGGCCGTCGGAGGGGAAGTTGGTGCCGCGCAGCTTCA
CCTTGTAGATGAACTCGCCGTCCTGCAGGGAGGAGTCCTGGGTCACGGTCACCACGCCGCCGTCCTCGAA
GTTCATCACGCGCTCCCACTTGAAGCCCTCGGGGAAGGACAGCTTCAAGTAGTCGGGGATGTCGGCGGGG
TGCTTCACGTAGGCCTTGGAGCCGTACATGAACTGAGGGGACAGGATGTCCCAGGCGAAGGGCAGGGGGC
CACCCTTGGTCACCTTCAGCTTGGCGGTCTGGGTGCCCTCGTAGGGGCGGCCCTCGCCCTCGCCCTCGAT
CTCGAACTCGTGGCCGTTCACGGAGCCCTCCATGTGCACCTTGAAGCGCATGAACTCCTTGATGATGGCC
ATGTTATCCTCCTCGCCCTTGCTCACCATGGTGGCGACCGGTGGATCCCCAGGGCCGGGATTCTCCTCCA
CGTCACCGCATGTTAGAAGACTTCCTCTGCCCTCTCCGGACTTGTACAGTTCGTCCATACCATGGGTGAT
ACCGCAAGCGGTAACGAATTCAACCAGGTTCATATGGTCACGCTTTTCGTTAGGGTCCTTGGTGATCTTG
GTCTGGGTAGACAGGTAATGGTAGTCAGGCAGCAGAACAGGACCGTCACCGATAGGGATGTTCTGCTGGT
CATGGTCAGCCAGCTGGATACCTTCACCCTTCAGGTTATGACGGATCTTGAAGTTAACCTTGATACCGTT
GTTAGCCTTGTCAGACAGAACGTAAACAGAATGAGAGTTGTAGTTGTATTCCATCTTGTTACCCAGGATG
TTACCGTCTTCCTTGAAGTCGATACCCTTCAGTTCGATACGGTTAACCAGGGTGTCACCTTCGAACTTAA
CTTCAGCACGGGTCTTGTAATGACCGTCGTCCTGGAAAGAGATGGTACGCTTCTGGATGTAACCGTCAGG
CATAGCAGACTTGTAGAAGTCATGCTGCTTCATATGTTCAGGGTAACGGGTGAAGCACTGAACACCGTAG
CATAAGGTGGTAACCAGGGTAGGCCAAGGAACAGGCAGGGTACCGGTGGTGCAAACGAACTTGATTTCGA
TCTTACCAGAACCAGCGTCACCTTCACCTTCACCACGAACAGAGAACTTATGACCATGAACGTCACCGTT
CAGTTCGATCAGGATAGGAACGATACCGTTGAACAGTTCAGCACCCTTAGACATGCTAGCAGCCTGCTTT
TTTGTACAAACTTGTGATGGCCGCGAATTCACTAGTCGAGGCTGGGGTATATTTTTTTTCTTTCTTTTGA
ATGTGTGTATAAAAGAGAGAAAAAATGGTTATTTTCCAATTAATTAATTATTAACGATTGTTAAAGAAAA
AATTTATCAACGAGGTTGATAGAAAAAAAAAGTTTTTGTAGATATAGAAGAAAAAAAGATTTTCACTATT
GGTGTTATAGGAAAGAAAGAGAAAAAATTTAAGAGAAATTAGATGTTAGACGATAATGATAGGACATTTG
AAAATAATACAATATTTGGCCTTTTTATATAATCGAAACTAATGGAGGGGAGCATAAGCGGTACCCACCA
TCGACCACGTTTCGTCACCGGTCATAATTGGAATAAACAAAACAAACAAACGAACTAAAGAGTGTGAGAG
TAACAATTTCCACAGAGGTAAAAAAAAAAAAAAGGAAAACAGAAACAAAAAAAGCTCATAGTTCTACTAT
AGCTTCTTCAGACTTTCTGTGAACGAGGGAAAAAGACAACAAAAAAGCAATGGATAAACGGTCTCGATCG
AGGCCTGGAAGTGCCGCATTAGGAAATACAGATGCAATGCGCGCGAGTTTACGAAATTCTCGCAGGAGTT
TCTCCGGCCATGTGCGGCTGGTTCTACGTCTCGTGTATGGGTTTATTTCTGCGGTAATTATCGCCGGATC
TCCGCTTCGAGACCGGGTTTGTTTTCAAATTACCGGAAAAGGTCAGGCAAAACAGAGTGATGTATGGGTG
ATCCCAGCAATGCCTGTTTATGTTTCTCCGTTTCAGGAAGCTTGGCGAATGG
[124 nt withheld, positions 7753-7876]
C
[91 nt withheld, positions 7878-7968]
A
[49 nt withheld, positions 7970-8018]
CCTTTGACGTTGGAGTCCACGTTCTTT
[37 nt withheld, positions 8046-8082]
ACCCTATCTCGGTCTATTCTTTTGATTTATAAGGGATTTTGCCGATTTCGGCCTATTGGTTAAAAAATGA
GCTGATTTAACAAAAATTTAACGCGAATTTTAACAAAATATTAACGCTTACAATTTCCTGATGCGGTAAG
CTTGGCGTAATCATGGTCATAGCTGTTTCCTGTGTGAAATTGTTATCCGCTCACAATTCCACACAACATA
CGAGCCGGAAGCATAAAGTGTAAAGCCTGGGGTGCCTAATGAGTGAGCTAACTCACATTAATTGCGTTGC
GCTCACTGCCCGCTTTCCAGTCGGGAAACCTGTCGTGCCAGCTGCATTAATGAATCGGCCAACGCGCGGG
GAGAGGCGGTTTGCGTATTGGGCG
